>Addgene plasmid #148139 | pT7-V5-SBP-C1-HshnRNPA2-B1_Z | addgene full sequence | sequence record 357808 | Addgene NGS Result
TAGTTATTAATAGTAATCAATTACGGGGTCATTAGTTCATAGCCCATATATGGAGTTCCGCGTTACATAA
CTTACGGTAAATGGCCCGCCTGGCTGACCGCCCAACGACCCCCGCCCATTGACGTCAATAATGACGTATG
TTCCCATAGTAACGCCAATAGGGACTTTCCATTGACGTCAATGGGTGGAGTATTTACGGTAAACTGCCCA
CTTGGCAGTACATCAAGTGTATCATATGCCAAGTACGCCCCCTATTGACGTCAATGACGGTAAATGGCCC
GCCTGGCATTATGCCCAGTACATGACCTTATGGGACTTTCCTACTTGGCAGTACATCTACGTATTAGTCA
TCGCTATTACCATGGTGATGCGGTTTTGGCAGTACATCAATGGGCGTGGATAGCGGTTTGACTCACGGGG
ATTTCCAAGTCTCCACCCCATTGACGTCAATGGGAGTTTGTTTTGGCACCAAAATCAACGGGACTTTCCA
AAATGTCGTAACAACTCCGCCCCATTGACGCAAATGGGCGGTAGGCGTGTACGGTGGGAGGTCTATATAA
GCAGAGCTCTCTGGCTAACTAGAGAACCCACTGCTTACTGGCTTATCGAAATTAATACGACTCACTATAG
GGAGACCCAAGCTCTAGCGCTACCGGTCGCCACCATGGGTAAGCCTATCCCTAACCCTCTCCTCGGTCTC
GATTCTACGCCCGGAAGCGGTAGCGGTACGATGGACGAGAAGACCACCGGCTGGGGGGGCGGCCACGTGG
TGGAGGGCCTGGCCGGCGAGCTGGAGCAGCTGCGGGCCAGGCTGGAGCACCACCCTCAGGGCCAGCGGGA
GCCCAGATCTCGAGGGATGGAGAAAACTTTAGAAACTGTTCCTTTGGAGAGGAAAAAGAGAGAAAAGGAA
CAGTTCCGTAAGCTCTTTATTGGTGGCTTAAGCTTTGAAACCACAGAAGAAAGTTTGAGGAACTACTACG
AACAATGGGGAAAGCTTACAGACTGTGTGGTAATGAGGGATCCTGCAAGCAAAAGATCAAGAGGATTTGG
TTTTGTAACTTTTTCATCCATGGCTGAGGTTGATGCTGCCATGGCTGCAAGACCTCATTCAATTGATGGG
AGAGTAGTTGAGCCAAAACGTGCTGTAGCAAGAGAGGAATCTGGAAAACCAGGGGCTCATGTAACTGTGA
AGAAGCTGTTTGTTGGCGGAATTAAAGAAGATACTGAGGAACATCACCTTAGAGATTACTTTGAGGAATA
TGGAAAAATTGATACCATTGAGATAATTACTGATAGGCAGTCTGGAAAGAAAAGAGGCTTTGGCTTTGTT
ACTTTTGATGACCATGATCCTGTGGATAAAATCGTATTGCAGAAATACCATACCATCAATGGTCATAATG
CAGAAGTAAGAAAGGCTTTGTCTAGACAAGAAATGCAGGAAGTTCAGAGTTCTAGGAGTGGAAGAGGTGG
CAATTTTGGAGGTAGCCCCGGTTATGGAGGAGGAAGAGGAGGATATGGTGGTGGAGGACCTGGATATGGC
AACCAGGGTGGGGGCTACGGAGGTGGTTATGACAACTATGGAGGAGGAAATTATGGAAGTGGAAATTACA
ATGATTTTGGAAATTATAACCAGCAACCTTCTAACTACGGTCCAATGAAGAGTGGAAACTTTGGTGGTAG
CAGGAACATGGGGGGACCATATGGTGGAGGAAACTATGGTCCAGGAGGCAGTGGAGGAAGTGGGGGTTAT
GGTGGGAGGAGCGGATACTGAGAATTCTGCAGTCGACGGTACCGCGGGCCCGGGATCCACCGGATCTAGA
TAACTGATCATAATCAGCCATACCACATTTGTAGAGGTTTTACTTGCTTTAAAAAACCTCCCACACCTCC
CCCTGAACCTGAAACATAAAATGAATGCAATTGTTGTTGTTAACTTGTTTATTGCAGCTTATAATGGTTA
CAAATAAAGCAATAGCATCACAAATTTCACAAATAAAGCATTTTTTTCACTGCATTCTAGTTGTGGTTTG
TCCAAACTCATCAATGTATCTTAACGCGTAAATTGTAAGCGTTAATATTTTGTTAAAATTCGCGTTAAAT
TTTTGTTAAATCAGCTCATTTTTTAACCAATAGGCCGAAATCGGCAAAATCCCTTATAAATCAAAAGAAT
AGACCGAGATAGGGT
[37 nt withheld, positions 2186-2222]
AAAGAACGTGGACTCCAACGTCAAAGG
[49 nt withheld, positions 2250-2298]
T
[91 nt withheld, positions 2300-2390]
G
[124 nt withheld, positions 2392-2515]
CAGGTGGCACTTTTCGGGGAAATGTGCGCGGAACCCCTATTTGTTTATTTTTCTAAATACATTCAAATAT
GTATCCGCTCATGAGACAATAACCCTGATAAATGCTTCAATAATATTGAAAAAGGAAGAGTCCTGAGGCG
GAAAGAACCAGCTGTGGAATGTGTGTCAGTTAGGGTGTGGAAAGTCCCCAGGCTCCCCAGCAGGCAGAAG
TATGCAAAGCATGCATCTCAATTAGTCAGCAACCAGGTGTGGAAAGTCCCCAGGCTCCCCAGCAGGCAGA
AGTATGCAAAGCATGCATCTCAATTAGTCAGCAACCATAGTCCCGCCCCTAACTCCGCCCATCCCGCCCC
TAACTCCGCCCAGTTCCGCCCATTCTCCGCCCCATGGCTGACTAATTTTTTTTATTTATGCAGAGGCCGA
GGCCGCCTCGGCCTCTGAGCTATTCCAGAAGTAGTGAGGAGGCTTTTTTGGAGGCCTAGGCTTTTGCAAA
GATCGATCAAGAGACAGGATGAGGATCGTTTCGCATGATTGAACAAGATGGATTGCACGCAGGTTCTCCG
GCCGCTTGGGTGGAGAGGCTATTCGGCTATGACTGGGCACAACAGACAATCGGCTGCTCTGATGCCGCCG
TGTTCCGGCTGTCAGCGCAGGGGCGCCCGGTTCTTTTTGTCAAGACCGACCTGTCCGGTGCCCTGAATGA
ACTGCAAGACGAGGCAGCGCGGCTATCGTGGCTGGCCACGACGGGCGTTCCTTGCGCAGCTGTGCTCGAC
GTTGTCACTGAAGCGGGAAGGGACTGGCTGCTATTGGGCGAAGTGCCGGGGCAGGATCTCCTGTCATCTC
ACCTTGCTCCTGCCGAGAAAGTATCCATCATGGCTGATGCAATGCGGCGGCTGCATACGCTTGATCCGGC
TACCTGCCCATTCGACCACCAAGCGAAACATCGCATCGAGCGAGCACGTACTCGGATGGAAGCCGGTCTT
GTCGATCAGGATGATCTGGACGAAGAGCATCAGGGGCTCGCGCCAGCCGAACTGTTCGCCAGGCTCAAGG
CGAGCATGCCCGACGGCGAGGATCTCGTCGTGACCCATGGCGATGCCTGCTTGCCGAATATCATGGTGGA
AAATGGCCGCTTTTCTGGATTCATCGACTGTGGCCGGCTGGGTGTGGCGGACCGCTATCAGGACATAGCG
TTGGCTACCCGTGATATTGCTGAAGAGCTTGGCGGCGAATGGGCTGACCGCTTCCTCGTGCTTTACGGTA
TCGCCGCTCCCGATTCGCAGCGCATCGCCTTCTATCGCCTTCTTGACGAGTTCTTCTGAGCGGGACTCTG
GGGTTCGAAATGACCGACCAAGCGACGCCCAACCTGCCATCACGAGATTTCGATTCCACCGCCGCCTTCT
ATGAAAGGTTGGGCTTCGGAATCGTTTTCCGGGACGCCGGCTGGATGATCCTCCAGCGCGGGGATCTCAT
GCTGGAGTTCTTCGCCCACCCTAGGGGGAGGCTAACTGAAACACGGAAGGAGACAATACCGGAAGGAACC
CGCGCTATGACGGCAATAAAAAGACAGAATAAAACGCACGGTGTTGGGTCGTTTGTTCATAAACGCGGGG
TTCGGTCCCAGGGCTGGCACTCTGTCGATACCCCACCGAGACCCCATTGGGGCCAATACGCCCGCGTTTC
TTCCTTTTCCCCACCCCACCCCCCAAGTTCGGGTGAAGGCCCAGGGCTCGCAGCCAACGTCGGGGCGGCA
GGCCCTGCCATAGCCTCAGGTTACTCATATATACTTTAGATTGATTTAAAACTTCATTTTTAATTTAAAA
GGATCTAGGTGAAGATCCTTTTTGATAATCTCATGACCAAAATCCCTTAACGTGAGTTTTCGTTCCACTG
AGCGTCAGACCCCGTAGAAAAGATCAAAGGATCTTCTTGAGATCCTTTTTTTCTGCGCGTAATCTGCTGC
TTGCAAACAAAAAAACCACCGCTACCAGCGGTGGTTTGTTTGCCGGATCAAGAGCTACCAACTCTTTTTC
CGAAGGTAACTGGCTTCAGCAGAGCGCAGATACCAAATACTGTTCTTCTAGTGTAGCCGTAGTTAGGCCA
CCACTTCAAGAACTCTGTAGCACCGCCTACATACCTCGCTCTGCTAATCCTGTTACCAGTGGCTGCTGCC
AGTGGCGATAAGTCGTGTCTTACCGGGTTGGACTCAAGACGATAGTTACCGGATAAGGCGCAGCGGTCGG
GCTGAACGGGGGGTTCGTGCACACAGCCCAGCTTGGAGCGAACGACCTACACCGAACTGAGATACCTACA
GCGTGAGCTATGAGAAAGCGCCACGCTTCCCGAAGGGAGAAAGGCGGACAGGTATCCGGTAAGCGGCAGG
GTCGGAACAGGAGAGCGCACGAGGGAGCTTCCAGGGGGAAACGCCTGGTATCTTTATAGTCCTGTCGGGT
TTCGCCACCTCTGACTTGAGCGTCGATTTTTGTGATGCTCGTCAGGGGGGCGGAGCCTATGGAAAAACGC
CAGCAACGCGGCCTTTTTACGGTTCCTGGCCTTTTGCTGGCCTTTTGCTCACATGTTCTTTCCTGCGTTA
TCCCCTGATTCTGTGGATAACCGTATTACCGCCATGCAT
Features (pLannotate 1.2.2; 18 found; start..end, strand, type, name):
     61..364     +  enhancer       CMV enhancer: human cytomegalovirus immediate early enhancer
    365..568     +  promoter       CMV promoter: human cytomegalovirus (CMV) immediate early promoter
    564..597     +  LTR            5' LTR (truncated) (fragment): truncated 5' long terminal repeat (LTR) from HIV-1
    613..631     +  promoter       T7 promoter: promoter for bacteriophage T7 RNA polymerase
    668..709     +  CDS            V5 tag: epitope tag from simian virus 5
    731..844     +  CDS            SBP: streptavidin-binding peptide selected from a peptide library; binds streptavidin with nanomolar affinity (Keefe et al., 2001)
    857..1768    +  CDS            HNRNPA2B1 (fragment): ROA2_HUMAN - Also known as HNRPA2B1. Experimental evidence at protein level: Swiss-Prot protein existence level 1. (Microbial infection) Involved in the transport of HIV-1 genomic RNA out of the nucleus, to the microtubule organizing center (MTOC), and then from the MTOC to the cytoplasm: acts by specifically recognizing and binding the A2RE (21 nucleotide hnRNP A2 response element) sequence motifs present on HIV-1 genomic RNA, and promotes its transport. From Homo sapiens (Human).
   1772..1808    +  misc_feature   MCS (fragment): multiple cloning site
   1825..1909    +  CDS            large T antigen (fragment): large T antigen from SV40 (simian virus 40)
   1932..2053    +  polyA_signal   SV40 poly(A) signal: SV40 polyadenylation signal
   2087..2515    -  rep_origin     f1 ori (sequence partly withheld): f1 bacteriophage origin of replication; arrow indicates direction of (+) strand synthesis
   2542..2646    +  promoter       AmpR promoter: bla
   2648..3005    +  promoter       SV40 promoter: SV40 enhancer and early promoter
   3040..3834    +  CDS            NeoR/KanR: aminoglycoside phosphotransferase from Tn5; aph(3')-II (or nptII); confers resistance to neomycin, kanamycin, and G418 (Geneticin®)
   3855..4007    +  CDS            ble (fragment): BLE_KLEPN - Experimental evidence at protein level: Swiss-Prot protein existence level 1. Binding protein with a strong affinity to the bleomycin family of antibiotics. Binds to CL990; an antimitotic-antibiotic compound. From Klebsiella pneumoniae.
   4066..4113    +  polyA_signal   HSV TK poly(A) signal: herpes simplex virus thymidine kinase polyadenylation signal (Cole and Stacy, 1985)
   4204..4220    -  polyA_signal   bGH poly(A) signal (fragment): bovine growth hormone polyadenylation signal
   4442..5030    +  rep_origin     ori: high-copy-number ColE1/pMB1/pBR322/pUC origin of replication
