[The description below was written by a language model from this plasmid's Addgene catalogue record and pLannotate feature annotations shown in this document.]
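Description:
pT7-V5-SBP-C1-HshnRNPA2-B1_Z is a 5.1 kb mammalian expression plasmid encoding human hnRNP A2/B1 (HNRNPA2B1) with an N-terminal tandem V5 epitope and streptavidin-binding peptide (SBP) tag. The catalogue lists the backbone as unknown. The annotated features show a CMV enhancer/promoter followed by a T7 promoter, then the V5 and SBP coding sequences and the HNRNPA2B1 open reading frame, followed by a residual multiple cloning site and an SV40 polyadenylation signal. The CMV elements drive expression in transfected mammalian cells, while the T7 promoter upstream of the tags would also permit transcription by T7 RNA polymerase.

According to the record, the insert is a splice variant of the B1 isoform that lacks exons 6 and 7 (amino acids 206–254). It also carries one non-silent change, R352G, relative to the reference sequence. This is consistent with the coding region being annotated as a fragment of the full-length protein.

The plasmid is maintained in bacteria through a high-copy ColE1/pUC-type origin and also carries an f1 origin. Selection uses a NeoR/KanR cassette placed behind both a bacterial (AmpR-type) promoter and the SV40 early promoter and terminated by the HSV TK poly(A) signal. This cassette gives kanamycin resistance in E. coli and could support G418 selection in mammalian cells. Several short annotations (HIV-1 LTR, SV40 large T antigen, ble and bGH poly(A) fragments) are probably incidental sequence matches or vector remnants rather than functional parts.

The stated purpose is simply mammalian expression of hnRNP A2/B1. The V5 tag allows immunodetection, and the SBP tag allows pull-down of the protein and its partners on streptavidin resin.
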