Addgene plasmid #148139: pT7-V5-SBP-C1-HshnRNPA2-B1_Z
Purpose: Mammalian Expression of HshnRNPA2-B1
Depositing lab: Elisa Izaurralde. Depositing organization: Max Planck Institute for Developmental Biology.
Backbone
  Vector backbone: Unknown
  Vector type: Mammalian Expression
Growth in bacteria
  Bacterial resistance: Kanamycin, 50 μg/mL
  Growth temperature: 37°C
  Growth strain: DH5alpha
  Copy number: High Copy
Gene/Insert
  Gene/Insert name: HshnRNPA2-B1
  Species: H. sapiens (human)
  Mutation: splicing variant of hnRNPA2 variant B1. Exon 6 and 7 (AA206-254) are missing and one non silent mutation R352G compared to the sequence given by NCBI:NM_031243.2 eo Uniprot.: P22626
  Entrez Gene: HNRNPA2B1 (a.k.a. HNRNPA2, HNRNPB1, HNRPA2, HNRPA2B1, HNRPB1, IBMPFD2, OPMD2, RNPA2, SNRPB1)
  Cloning method: Unknown
Terms and licenses: Academic/Nonprofit Terms; Industry Terms: Not Available to Industry
Depositor comments: Plasmids from this collection were made available to the research community and donated after the lab closed. Please note that the sequence provided by the depositing laboratory may be theoretical/predicted or based on Sanger sequencing results. There may be discrepancies between sequencing results obtained by Addgene and the depositor sequence. If an Addgene verified sequence is not available, please contact before placing your order to request that our lab fully sequence the plasmid.
How to cite: pT7-V5-SBP-C1-HshnRNPA2-B1_Z was a gift from Elisa Izaurralde (Addgene plasmid # 148139 ; http://n2t.net/addgene:148139 ; RRID:Addgene_148139)
